Addgene plasmid #73020: pCMV-BE2
Purpose: Expresses BE2 in mammalian cells
Depositing lab: David Liu. Depositing organization: Harvard University. Publication: Programmable editing of a target base in genomic DNA without double-stranded DNA cleavage. Komor AC, Kim YB, Packer MS, Zuris JA, Liu DR. Nature. 2016 Apr 20. doi: 10.1038/nature17946. PubMed 27096365.
Backbone
  Vector backbone: CMV
  Backbone manufacturer: origene
  Backbone size w/o insert (bp): 3399
  Total vector size (bp): 8532
  Vector type: Mammalian Expression
Growth in bacteria
  Bacterial resistance: Ampicillin, 100 μg/mL
  Growth temperature: 37°C
  Growth strain: DH5alpha
  Copy number: Low Copy
Gene/Insert
  Gene/Insert name: BE2 (alt name: rAPOBEC1-XTEN-dCas9-UGI-NLS)
  Species: R. norvegicus (rat); S. pyogenes
  Insert size (bp): 5133
  Promoter: CMV
  Cloning method: Ligation Independent Cloning
  Sequencing primers: 5′ CMV; 3′ TGGTTCTTTCCGCCTCAGAAGC
Terms and licenses: Academic/Nonprofit Terms; Industry Terms: Not Available to Industry
How to cite: pCMV-BE2 was a gift from David Liu (Addgene plasmid # 73020 ; http://n2t.net/addgene:73020 ; RRID:Addgene_73020)
