[The description below was written by a language model from this plasmid's Addgene catalogue record and pLannotate feature annotations shown in this document.]
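Description:
pCMV-BE2 is an 8.5 kb mammalian expression plasmid built on a commercial CMV-promoter backbone and used to produce the second-generation cytidine base editor BE2 by transfection. It is propagated in E. coli through a ColE1/pUC-type origin and selected with ampicillin via the β-lactamase gene. The catalogue lists it as low copy, although the annotated origin is of the high-copy type. Remnants of lac regulatory sequence, a lacI fragment and a pBR322 bom fragment are backbone leftovers with no stated function. No mammalian selection marker is annotated.

The payload is a single open reading frame of about 5.1 kb driven by the CMV immediate-early enhancer and promoter and terminated by the bovine growth hormone polyadenylation signal. A T7 promoter lies just upstream of the coding sequence. The fusion reads, from N to C terminus, rat APOBEC1 cytidine deaminase, a short XTEN linker, catalytically dead S. pyogenes Cas9, the uracil-DNA glycosylase inhibitor UGI from Bacillus phage PBS2, and a nuclear localisation signal. The automated feature table labels the 48 bp linker as an "ABE(7.10) fragment" and the Cas9 segment as "Cas9 VQR". These are probably nearest-match calls, since the catalogue entry identifies them as XTEN and dCas9. The NLS is not annotated separately.

When a separately supplied guide RNA is present, dCas9 binds the target locus without cutting. This exposes single-stranded DNA in which APOBEC1 converts cytosine to uracil, and UGI blocks uracil excision so the edit is retained. The result is C-to-T (G-to-A) substitution without a double-strand break. The plasmid encodes no guide RNA cassette.
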