Features (pLannotate 1.2.2; 18 found; start..end, strand, type, name):
    132..335     +  promoter       CMV promoter: human cytomegalovirus (CMV) immediate early promoter
    377..395     +  promoter       T7 promoter: promoter for bacteriophage T7 RNA polymerase
    409..1095    +  CDS            Apobec1: ABEC1_RAT - Experimental evidence at protein level: Swiss-Prot protein existence level 1. Catalytic component of the apolipoprotein B mRNA editing enzyme complex which is responsible for the postranscriptional editing of a CAA codon for Gln to a UAA codon for stop in the APOB mRNA. May also play a role in the epigenetic regulation of gene expression by participating in DNA demethylation. From Rattus norvegicus (Rat).
   1096..1143    +  CDS            ABE(7.10) (fragment): adenine base editor comprising wild-type E. coli TadA fused to the evolved TadA*(7.10) mutant (Gaudelli et al., 2017)
   1144..5244    +  CDS            Cas9 VQR: Streptococcus pyogenes Cas9 endonuclease with the D1135V/R1335Q/T1337R mutations has an altered recognition specificity for the protospacer adjacent motif (PAM) (Kleinstiver et al., 2015)
   5257..5505    +  CDS            UGI: UNGI_BPPB2 - Experimental evidence at protein level: Swiss-Prot protein existence level 1. This protein binds specifically and reversibly to the host uracil-DNA glycosylase, preventing removal of uracil residues from PBS2 DNA by the host uracil-excision repair system. From Bacillus phage PBS2 (Bacteriophage PBS2).
   5593..5817    +  polyA_signal   bGH poly(A) signal: bovine growth hormone polyadenylation signal
   5821..5842    +  promoter       SV40 promoter (fragment): SV40 enhancer and early promoter
   5847..5863    +  misc_feature   MCS (fragment): pBluescript multiple cloning site
   5912..5928    -  protein_bind   lac operator: The lac repressor binds to the lac operator to inhibit transcription in E. coli. This inhibition can be relieved by adding lactose or isopropyl-β-D-thiogalactopyranoside (IPTG). lac repressor encoded by lacI
   5936..5966    -  promoter       lac promoter: promoter for the E. coli lac operon
   5981..6002    -  protein_bind   CAP binding site: CAP binding activates transcription in the presence of cAMP. E. coli catabolite activator protein
   6015..6107    -  CDS            lacI (fragment): lac repressor; lacI; The lac repressor binds to the lac operator to inhibit transcription in E. coli. This inhibition can be relieved by adding lactose or isopropyl-β-D-thiogalactopyranoside (IPTG).
   6290..6878    -  rep_origin     ori: high-copy-number ColE1/pMB1/pBR322/pUC origin of replication
   7049..7909    -  CDS            AmpR: β-lactamase; bla; confers resistance to ampicillin, carbenicillin, and related antibiotics
   7910..8014    -  promoter       AmpR promoter: bla
   8085..8129    -  misc_feature   bom (fragment): basis of mobility region from pBR322
   8284..131     +  enhancer       CMV enhancer (across the origin): human cytomegalovirus immediate early enhancer
>Addgene plasmid #73020 | pCMV-BE2 | depositor full sequence | sequence record 133963 | pCMV-BE2 full plasmid sequence
ATATGCCAAGTACGCCCCCTATTGACGTCAATGACGGTAAATGGCCCGCCTGGCATTATGCCCAGTACAT
GACCTTATGGGACTTTCCTACTTGGCAGTACATCTACGTATTAGTCATCGCTATTACCATGGTGATGCGG
TTTTGGCAGTACATCAATGGGCGTGGATAGCGGTTTGACTCACGGGGATTTCCAAGTCTCCACCCCATTG
ACGTCAATGGGAGTTTGTTTTGGCACCAAAATCAACGGGACTTTCCAAAATGTCGTAACAACTCCGCCCC
ATTGACGCAAATGGGCGGTAGGCGTGTACGGTGGGAGGTCTATATAAGCAGAGCTGGTTTAGTGAACCGT
CAGATCCGCTAGAGATCCGCGGCCGCTAATACGACTCACTATAGGGAGAGCCGCCACCATGAGCTCAGAG
ACTGGCCCAGTGGCTGTGGACCCCACATTGAGACGGCGGATCGAGCCCCATGAGTTTGAGGTATTCTTCG
ATCCGAGAGAGCTCCGCAAGGAGACCTGCCTGCTTTACGAAATTAATTGGGGGGGCCGGCACTCCATTTG
GCGACATACATCACAGAACACTAACAAGCACGTCGAAGTCAACTTCATCGAGAAGTTCACGACAGAAAGA
TATTTCTGTCCGAACACAAGGTGCAGCATTACCTGGTTTCTCAGCTGGAGCCCATGCGGCGAATGTAGTA
GGGCCATCACTGAATTCCTGTCAAGGTATCCCCACGTCACTCTGTTTATTTACATCGCAAGGCTGTACCA
CCACGCTGACCCCCGCAATCGACAAGGCCTGCGGGATTTGATCTCTTCAGGTGTGACTATCCAAATTATG
ACTGAGCAGGAGTCAGGATACTGCTGGAGAAACTTTGTGAATTATAGCCCGAGTAATGAAGCCCACTGGC
CTAGGTATCCCCATCTGTGGGTACGACTGTACGTTCTTGAACTGTACTGCATCATACTGGGCCTGCCTCC
TTGTCTCAACATTCTGAGAAGGAAGCAGCCACAGCTGACATTCTTTACCATCGCTCTTCAGTCTTGTCAT
TACCAGCGACTGCCCCCACACATTCTCTGGGCCACCGGGTTGAAAAGCGGCAGCGAGACTCCCGGGACCT
CAGAGTCCGCCACACCCGAAAGTGATAAAAAGTATTCTATTGGTTTAGCCATCGGCACTAATTCCGTTGG
ATGGGCTGTCATAACCGATGAATACAAAGTACCTTCAAAGAAATTTAAGGTGTTGGGGAACACAGACCGT
CATTCGATTAAAAAGAATCTTATCGGTGCCCTCCTATTCGATAGTGGCGAAACGGCAGAGGCGACTCGCC
TGAAACGAACCGCTCGGAGAAGGTATACACGTCGCAAGAACCGAATATGTTACTTACAAGAAATTTTTAG
CAATGAGATGGCCAAAGTTGACGATTCTTTCTTTCACCGTTTGGAAGAGTCCTTCCTTGTCGAAGAGGAC
AAGAAACATGAACGGCACCCCATCTTTGGAAACATAGTAGATGAGGTGGCATATCATGAAAAGTACCCAA
CGATTTATCACCTCAGAAAAAAGCTAGTTGACTCAACTGATAAAGCGGACCTGAGGTTAATCTACTTGGC
TCTTGCCCATATGATAAAGTTCCGTGGGCACTTTCTCATTGAGGGTGATCTAAATCCGGACAACTCGGAT
GTCGACAAACTGTTCATCCAGTTAGTACAAACCTATAATCAGTTGTTTGAAGAGAACCCTATAAATGCAA
GTGGCGTGGATGCGAAGGCTATTCTTAGCGCCCGCCTCTCTAAATCCCGACGGCTAGAAAACCTGATCGC
ACAATTACCCGGAGAGAAGAAAAATGGGTTGTTCGGTAACCTTATAGCGCTCTCACTAGGCCTGACACCA
AATTTTAAGTCGAACTTCGACTTAGCTGAAGATGCCAAATTGCAGCTTAGTAAGGACACGTACGATGACG
ATCTCGACAATCTACTGGCACAAATTGGAGATCAGTATGCGGACTTATTTTTGGCTGCCAAAAACCTTAG
CGATGCAATCCTCCTATCTGACATACTGAGAGTTAATACTGAGATTACCAAGGCGCCGTTATCCGCTTCA
ATGATCAAAAGGTACGATGAACATCACCAAGACTTGACACTTCTCAAGGCCCTAGTCCGTCAGCAACTGC
CTGAGAAATATAAGGAAATATTCTTTGATCAGTCGAAAAACGGGTACGCAGGTTATATTGACGGCGGAGC
GAGTCAAGAGGAATTCTACAAGTTTATCAAACCCATATTAGAGAAGATGGATGGGACGGAAGAGTTGCTT
GTAAAACTCAATCGCGAAGATCTACTGCGAAAGCAGCGGACTTTCGACAACGGTAGCATTCCACATCAAA
TCCACTTAGGCGAATTGCATGCTATACTTAGAAGGCAGGAGGATTTTTATCCGTTCCTCAAAGACAATCG
TGAAAAGATTGAGAAAATCCTAACCTTTCGCATACCTTACTATGTGGGACCCCTGGCCCGAGGGAACTCT
CGGTTCGCATGGATGACAAGAAAGTCCGAAGAAACGATTACTCCATGGAATTTTGAGGAAGTTGTCGATA
AAGGTGCGTCAGCTCAATCGTTCATCGAGAGGATGACCAACTTTGACAAGAATTTACCGAACGAAAAAGT
ATTGCCTAAGCACAGTTTACTTTACGAGTATTTCACAGTGTACAATGAACTCACGAAAGTTAAGTATGTC
ACTGAGGGCATGCGTAAACCCGCCTTTCTAAGCGGAGAACAGAAGAAAGCAATAGTAGATCTGTTATTCA
AGACCAACCGCAAAGTGACAGTTAAGCAATTGAAAGAGGACTACTTTAAGAAAATTGAATGCTTCGATTC
TGTCGAGATCTCCGGGGTAGAAGATCGATTTAATGCGTCACTTGGTACGTATCATGACCTCCTAAAGATA
ATTAAAGATAAGGACTTCCTGGATAACGAAGAGAATGAAGATATCTTAGAAGATATAGTGTTGACTCTTA
CCCTCTTTGAAGATCGGGAAATGATTGAGGAAAGACTAAAAACATACGCTCACCTGTTCGACGATAAGGT
TATGAAACAGTTAAAGAGGCGTCGCTATACGGGCTGGGGACGATTGTCGCGGAAACTTATCAACGGGATA
AGAGACAAGCAAAGTGGTAAAACTATTCTCGATTTTCTAAAGAGCGACGGCTTCGCCAATAGGAACTTTA
TGCAGCTGATCCATGATGACTCTTTAACCTTCAAAGAGGATATACAAAAGGCACAGGTTTCCGGACAAGG
GGACTCATTGCACGAACATATTGCGAATCTTGCTGGTTCGCCAGCCATCAAAAAGGGCATACTCCAGACA
GTCAAAGTAGTGGATGAGCTAGTTAAGGTCATGGGACGTCACAAACCGGAAAACATTGTAATCGAGATGG
CACGCGAAAATCAAACGACTCAGAAGGGGCAAAAAAACAGTCGAGAGCGGATGAAGAGAATAGAAGAGGG
TATTAAAGAACTGGGCAGCCAGATCTTAAAGGAGCATCCTGTGGAAAATACCCAATTGCAGAACGAGAAA
CTTTACCTCTATTACCTACAAAATGGAAGGGACATGTATGTTGATCAGGAACTGGACATAAACCGTTTAT
CTGATTACGACGTCGATGCCATTGTACCCCAATCCTTTTTGAAGGACGATTCAATCGACAATAAAGTGCT
TACACGCTCGGATAAGAACCGAGGGAAAAGTGACAATGTTCCAAGCGAGGAAGTCGTAAAGAAAATGAAG
AACTATTGGCGGCAGCTCCTAAATGCGAAACTGATAACGCAAAGAAAGTTCGATAACTTAACTAAAGCTG
AGAGGGGTGGCTTGTCTGAACTTGACAAGGCCGGATTTATTAAACGTCAGCTCGTGGAAACCCGCCAAAT
CACAAAGCATGTTGCACAGATACTAGATTCCCGAATGAATACGAAATACGACGAGAACGATAAGCTGATT
CGGGAAGTCAAAGTAATCACTTTAAAGTCAAAATTGGTGTCGGACTTCAGAAAGGATTTTCAATTCTATA
AAGTTAGGGAGATAAATAACTACCACCATGCGCACGACGCTTATCTTAATGCCGTCGTAGGGACCGCACT
CATTAAGAAATACCCGAAGCTAGAAAGTGAGTTTGTGTATGGTGATTACAAAGTTTATGACGTCCGTAAG
ATGATCGCGAAAAGCGAACAGGAGATAGGCAAGGCTACAGCCAAATACTTCTTTTATTCTAACATTATGA
ATTTCTTTAAGACGGAAATCACTCTGGCAAACGGAGAGATACGCAAACGACCTTTAATTGAAACCAATGG
GGAGACAGGTGAAATCGTATGGGATAAGGGCCGGGACTTCGCGACGGTGAGAAAAGTTTTGTCCATGCCC
CAAGTCAACATAGTAAAGAAAACTGAGGTGCAGACCGGAGGGTTTTCAAAGGAATCGATTCTTCCAAAAA
GGAATAGTGATAAGCTCATCGCTCGTAAAAAGGACTGGGACCCGAAAAAGTACGGTGGCTTCGATAGCCC
TACAGTTGCCTATTCTGTCCTAGTAGTGGCAAAAGTTGAGAAGGGAAAATCCAAGAAACTGAAGTCAGTC
AAAGAATTATTGGGGATAACGATTATGGAGCGCTCGTCTTTTGAAAAGAACCCCATCGACTTCCTTGAGG
CGAAAGGTTACAAGGAAGTAAAAAAGGATCTCATAATTAAACTACCAAAGTATAGTCTGTTTGAGTTAGA
AAATGGCCGAAAACGGATGTTGGCTAGCGCCGGAGAGCTTCAAAAGGGGAACGAACTCGCACTACCGTCT
AAATACGTGAATTTCCTGTATTTAGCGTCCCATTACGAGAAGTTGAAAGGTTCACCTGAAGATAACGAAC
AGAAGCAACTTTTTGTTGAGCAGCACAAACATTATCTCGACGAAATCATAGAGCAAATTTCGGAATTCAG
TAAGAGAGTCATCCTAGCTGATGCCAATCTGGACAAAGTATTAAGCGCATACAACAAGCACAGGGATAAA
CCCATACGTGAGCAGGCGGAAAATATTATCCATTTGTTTACTCTTACCAACCTCGGCGCTCCAGCCGCAT
TCAAGTATTTTGACACAACGATAGATCGCAAACGATACACTTCTACCAAGGAGGTGCTAGACGCGACACT
GATTCACCAATCCATCACGGGATTATATGAAACTCGGATAGATTTGTCACAGCTTGGGGGTGACTCTGGT
GGTTCTACTAATCTGTCAGATATTATTGAAAAGGAGACCGGTAAGCAACTGGTTATCCAGGAATCCATCC
TCATGCTCCCAGAGGAGGTGGAAGAAGTCATTGGGAACAAGCCGGAAAGCGATATACTCGTGCACACCGC
CTACGACGAGAGCACCGACGAGAATGTCATGCTTCTGACTAGCGACGCCCCTGAATACAAGCCTTGGGCT
CTGGTCATACAGGATAGCAACGGTGAGAACAAGATTAAGATGCTCTCTGGTGGTTCTCCCAAGAAGAAGA
GGAAAGTCTAACCGGTCATCATCACCATCACCATTGAGTTTAAACCCGCTGATCAGCCTCGACTGTGCCT
TCTAGTTGCCAGCCATCTGTTGTTTGCCCCTCCCCCGTGCCTTCCTTGACCCTGGAAGGTGCCACTCCCA
CTGTCCTTTCCTAATAAAATGAGGAAATTGCATCGCATTGTCTGAGTAGGTGTCATTCTATTCTGGGGGG
TGGGGTGGGGCAGGACAGCAAGGGGGAGGATTGGGAAGACAATAGCAGGCATGCTGGGGATGCGGTGGGC
TCTATGGCTTCTGAGGCGGAAAGAACCAGCTGGGGCTCGATACCGTCGACCTCTAGCTAGAGCTTGGCGT
AATCATGGTCATAGCTGTTTCCTGTGTGAAATTGTTATCCGCTCACAATTCCACACAACATACGAGCCGG
AAGCATAAAGTGTAAAGCCTAGGGTGCCTAATGAGTGAGCTAACTCACATTAATTGCGTTGCGCTCACTG
CCCGCTTTCCAGTCGGGAAACCTGTCGTGCCAGCTGCATTAATGAATCGGCCAACGCGCGGGGAGAGGCG
GTTTGCGTATTGGGCGCTCTTCCGCTTCCTCGCTCACTGACTCGCTGCGCTCGGTCGTTCGGCTGCGGCG
AGCGGTATCAGCTCACTCAAAGGCGGTAATACGGTTATCCACAGAATCAGGGGATAACGCAGGAAAGAAC
ATGTGAGCAAAAGGCCAGCAAAAGGCCAGGAACCGTAAAAAGGCCGCGTTGCTGGCGTTTTTCCATAGGC
TCCGCCCCCCTGACGAGCATCACAAAAATCGACGCTCAAGTCAGAGGTGGCGAAACCCGACAGGACTATA
AAGATACCAGGCGTTTCCCCCTGGAAGCTCCCTCGTGCGCTCTCCTGTTCCGACCCTGCCGCTTACCGGA
TACCTGTCCGCCTTTCTCCCTTCGGGAAGCGTGGCGCTTTCTCATAGCTCACGCTGTAGGTATCTCAGTT
CGGTGTAGGTCGTTCGCTCCAAGCTGGGCTGTGTGCACGAACCCCCCGTTCAGCCCGACCGCTGCGCCTT
ATCCGGTAACTATCGTCTTGAGTCCAACCCGGTAAGACACGACTTATCGCCACTGGCAGCAGCCACTGGT
AACAGGATTAGCAGAGCGAGGTATGTAGGCGGTGCTACAGAGTTCTTGAAGTGGTGGCCTAACTACGGCT
ACACTAGAAGAACAGTATTTGGTATCTGCGCTCTGCTGAAGCCAGTTACCTTCGGAAAAAGAGTTGGTAG
CTCTTGATCCGGCAAACAAACCACCGCTGGTAGCGGTGGTTTTTTTGTTTGCAAGCAGCAGATTACGCGC
AGAAAAAAAGGATCTCAAGAAGATCCTTTGATCTTTTCTACGGGGTCTGACGCTCAGTGGAACGAAAACT
CACGTTAAGGGATTTTGGTCATGAGATTATCAAAAAGGATCTTCACCTAGATCCTTTTAAATTAAAAATG
AAGTTTTAAATCAATCTAAAGTATATATGAGTAAACTTGGTCTGACAGTTACCAATGCTTAATCAGTGAG
GCACCTATCTCAGCGATCTGTCTATTTCGTTCATCCATAGTTGCCTGACTCCCCGTCGTGTAGATAACTA
CGATACGGGAGGGCTTACCATCTGGCCCCAGTGCTGCAATGATACCGCGAGACCCACGCTCACCGGCTCC
AGATTTATCAGCAATAAACCAGCCAGCCGGAAGGGCCGAGCGCAGAAGTGGTCCTGCAACTTTATCCGCC
TCCATCCAGTCTATTAATTGTTGCCGGGAAGCTAGAGTAAGTAGTTCGCCAGTTAATAGTTTGCGCAACG
TTGTTGCCATTGCTACAGGCATCGTGGTGTCACGCTCGTCGTTTGGTATGGCTTCATTCAGCTCCGGTTC
CCAACGATCAAGGCGAGTTACATGATCCCCCATGTTGTGCAAAAAAGCGGTTAGCTCCTTCGGTCCTCCG
ATCGTTGTCAGAAGTAAGTTGGCCGCAGTGTTATCACTCATGGTTATGGCAGCACTGCATAATTCTCTTA
CTGTCATGCCATCCGTAAGATGCTTTTCTGTGACTGGTGAGTACTCAACCAAGTCATTCTGAGAATAGTG
TATGCGGCGACCGAGTTGCTCTTGCCCGGCGTCAATACGGGATAATACCGCGCCACATAGCAGAACTTTA
AAAGTGCTCATCATTGGAAAACGTTCTTCGGGGCGAAAACTCTCAAGGATCTTACCGCTGTTGAGATCCA
GTTCGATGTAACCCACTCGTGCACCCAACTGATCTTCAGCATCTTTTACTTTCACCAGCGTTTCTGGGTG
AGCAAAAACAGGAAGGCAAAATGCCGCAAAAAAGGGAATAAGGGCGACACGGAAATGTTGAATACTCATA
CTCTTCCTTTTTCAATATTATTGAAGCATTTATCAGGGTTATTGTCTCATGAGCGGATACATATTTGAAT
GTATTTAGAAAAATAAACAAATAGGGGTTCCGCGCACATTTCCCCGAAAAGTGCCACCTGACGTCGACGG
ATCGGGAGATCGATCTCCCGATCCCCTAGGGTCGACTCTCAGTACAATCTGCTCTGATGCCGCATAGTTA
AGCCAGTATCTGCTCCCTGCTTGTGTGTTGGAGGTCGCTGAGTAGTGCGCGAGCAAAATTTAAGCTACAA
CAAGGCAAGGCTTGACCGACAATTGCATGAAGAATCTGCTTAGGGTTAGGCGTTTTGCGCTGCTTCGCGA
TGTACGGGCCAGATATACGCGTTGACATTGATTATTGACTAGTTATTAATAGTAATCAATTACGGGGTCA
TTAGTTCATAGCCCATATATGGAGTTCCGCGTTACATAACTTACGGTAAATGGCCCGCCTGGCTGACCGC
CCAACGACCCCCGCCCATTGACGTCAATAATGACGTATGTTCCCATAGTAACGCCAATAGGGACTTTCCA
TTGACGTCAATGGGTGGAGTATTTACGGTAAACTGCCCACTTGGCAGTACATCAAGTGTATC
