>Addgene plasmid #73020 | pCMV-BE2 | addgene partial sequence | sequence record 136966 | BGH-rev 5'-TAGAAGGCACAGTCGAGG-3'
ATGACCGGTTAGACTTTCCTCTTCTTCTTGGGAGAACCACCAGAGAGCATCTTAATCTTGTTCTCACCGT
TGCTATCCTGTATGACCAGAGCCCAAGGCTTGTATTCAGGGGCGTCGCTAGTCAGAAGCATGACATTCTC
GTCGGTGCTCTCGTCGTAGGCGGTGTGCACGAGTATATCGCTTTCCGGCTTGTTCCCAATGACTTCTTCC
ACCTCCTCTGGGAGCATGAGGATGGATTCCTGGATAACCAGTTGCTTACCGGTCTCCTTTTCAATAATAT
CTGACAGATTAGTAGAACCACCAGAGTCACCCCCAAGCTGTGACAAATCTATCCGAGTTTCATATAATCC
CGTGATGGATTGGTGAATCAGTGTCGCGTCTAGCACCTCCTTGGTAGAAGTGTATCGTTTGCGATCTATC
GTTGTGTCAAAATACTTGAATGCGGCTGGAGCGCCGAGGTTGGTAAGAGTAAACAAATGGATAATATTTT
CCGCCTGCTCACGTATGGGTTTATCCCTGTGCTTGTTGTATGCGCTTAATACTTTGTCCAGATTGGCATC
AGCTAGGATGACTCTCTTACTGAATTCCGAAATTTGCTCTATGATTTCGTCGAGATAATGTTTGTGCTGC
TCAACAAAAAGTTGCTTCTGTTCGTTATCTTCAGGTGAACCTTTCAACTTCTCGTAATGGGACGCTAAAT
ACAGGAAATTCACGTATTTAGACGGTAGTGCGAGTTCGTTCC
