>Addgene plasmid #73020 | pCMV-BE2 | addgene partial sequence | sequence record 152949 | CMV-F 5'-CGCAAATGGGCGGTAGGCGTG-3'
TGGTTTAGTGAACCGTCAGATCCGCTAGAGATCCGCGGCCGCTAATACGACTCACTATAGGGAGAGCCGC
CACCATGAGCTCAGAGACTGGCCCAGTGGCTGTGGACCCCACATTGAGACGGCGGATCGAGCCCCATGAG
TTTGAGGTATTCTTCGATCCGAGAGAGCTCCGCAAGGAGACCTGCCTGCTTTACGAAATTAATTGGGGGG
GCCGGCACTCCATTTGGCGACATACATCACAGAACACTAACAAGCACGTCGAAGTCAACTTCATCGAGAA
GTTCACGACAGAAAGATATTTCTGTCCGAACACAAGGTGCAGCATTACCTGGTTTCTCAGCTGGAGCCCA
TGCGGCGAATGTAGTAGGGCCATCACTGAATTCCTGTCAAGGTATCCCCACGTCACTCTGTTTATTTACA
TCGCAAGGCTGTACCACCACGCTGACCCCCGCAATCGACAAGGCCTGCGGGATTTGATCTCTTCAGGTGT
GACTATCCAAATTATGACTGAGCAGGAGTCAGGATACTGCTGGAGAAACTTTGTGAATTATAGCCCGAGT
AATGAAGCCCACTGGCCTAGGTATCCCCATCTGTGGGTACGACTGTACGTTCTTGAACTGTACTGCATCA
TACTGGGCCTGCCTCCTTGTCTCAACATTCTGAGAAGGAAGCAGCCACAGCTGACATTCTTTACCATCGC
TCTTCAGTCTTGTCATTACCAGCGACTGCCCCCACACATTCTCTGGGCCACCGGGTTGAAAAGCGGCAGC
GAGACTCCCGGGACCTCAGAGTCCGCCACACCCGAAAGTGATAAAAAGTATTCTATTGGTTTAGCCATCG
GCACTAATTCCGTTGGATGGGCTGTCATAACCGATGAATACAA
